>Addgene plasmid #1625 | L4046 | depositor full sequence | sequence record 235 | Author sequence
AAGCTTGCATGCCTGCAGGTCGACTCTAGAGGATCCCCGGGATTGGCCAAAGGACCCAAAGGTATGTTTC
GAATGATACTAACATAACATAGAACATTTTCAGGAGGACCCTTGAGGGTACCGAGCTCAGAAAAAATGAC
TGCTCCAAAGAAGAAGCGTAAGGTACCGGCAGAAAAAATGACTGCTCCAAAGAAGAAGCGTAAGGTACCG
GCAGAAAAAATGACTGCTCCAAAGAAGAAGCGTAAGGTACCGGCAGAAAAAATGACTGCTCCAAAGAAGA
AGCGTAAGGTACCGGTAGAAAAAATGAGTAAAGGAGAAGAACTTTTCACTGGAGTTGTCCCAATTCTTGT
TGAATTAGATGGTGATGTTAATGGGCACAAATTTTCTGTCAGTGGAGAGGGTGAAGGTGATGCAACATAC
GGAAAACTTACCCTTAAATTTATTTGCACTACTGGAAAACTACCTGTTCCATGGGTAAGTTTAAACATAT
ATATACTAACTAACCCTGATTATTTAAATTTTCAGCCAACACTTGTCACTACTTTCTGTTATGGTGTTCA
ATGCTTCTCGAGATACCCAGATCATATGAAACGGCATGACTTTTTCAAGAGTGCCATGCCCGAAGGTTAT
GTACAGGAAAGAACTATATTTTTCAAAGATGACGGGAACTACAAGACACGTAAGTTTAAACAGTTCGGTA
CTAACTAACCATACATATTTAAATTTTCAGGTGCTGAAGTCAAGTTTGAAGGTGATACCCTTGTTAATAG
AATCGAGTTAAAAGGTATTGATTTTAAAGAAGATGGAAACATTCTTGGACACAAATTGGAATACAACTAT
AACTCACACAATGTATACATCATGGCAGACAAACAAAAGAATGGAATCAAAGTTGTAAGTTTAAACATGA
TTTTACTAACTAACTAATCTGATTTAAATTTTCAGAACTTCAAAATTAGACACAACATTGAAGATGGAAG
CGTTCAACTAGCAGACCATTATCAACAAAATACTCCAATTGGCGATGGCCCTGTCCTTTTACCAGACAAC
CATTACCTGTCCACACAATCTGCCCTTTCGAAAGATCCCAACGAAAAGAGAGACCACATGGTCCTTCTTG
AGTTTGTAACAGCTGCTGGGATTACACATGGCATGGACGAACTATACAAAAGCCCACAAGCTTTGGAATT
CGCTAGCCGGCCATACAAGTAATCCGGATGATCGACGCCAACGTCGTTGAATTTTCAAATTTTAAATACT
GAATATTTGTTTTTTTTCCTATTATTTATTTATTCTCTTTGTGTTTTTTTTCTTGCTTTCTAAAAAATTA
ATTCAATCCAAATCTAAACATTTTTTTTTCTCTTTCCGTCTCCCAATTCGTATTCCGCTCCTCTCATCTG
AACACAATGTGCAAGTTTATTTATCTTCTCGCTTTCATTTCATTAGGACGTGGGGGGAATTGGTGGAAGG
GGGAAACACACAAAAGGATGATGGAAATGAAATAAGGACACACAATATGCAACAACATTCAATTCAGAAA
TATGGAGGAAGGTTTAAAAGAAAACATAAAAATATATAGAGGAGGAAGGAAAACTAGTAAAAAATAAGCA
AAGAAATTAGGCGAACGATGAGAATTGTCCTCGCTTGGGCCCTTTCGTCTCGCGCGTTTCGGTGATGACG
GTGAAAACCTCTGACACATGCAGCTCCCGGAGACGGTCACAGCTTGTCTGTAAGCGGATGCCGGGAGCAG
ACAAGCCCGTCAGGGCGCGTCAGCGGGTGTTGGCGGGTGTCGGGGCTGGCTTAACTATGCGGCATCAGAG
CAGATTGTACTGAGAGTGCACCATATGCGGTGTGAAATACCGCACAGATGCGTAAGGAGAAAATACCGCA
TCAGGCGGCCTTAAGGGCCTCGTGATACGCCTATTTTTATAGGTTAATGTCATGATAATAATGGTTTCTT
AGACGTCAGGTGGCACTTTTCGGGGAAATGTGCGCGGAACCCCTATTTGTTTATTTTTCTAAATACATTC
AAATATGTATCCGCTCATGAGACAATAACCCTGATAAATGCTTCAATAATATTGAAAAAGGAAGAGTATG
AGTATTCAACATTTCCGTGTCGCCCTTATTCCCTTTTTTGCGGCATTTTGCCTTCCTGTTTTTGCTCACC
CAGAAACGCTGGTGAAAGTAAAAGATGCTGAAGATCAGTTGGGTGCACGAGTGGGTTACATCGAACTGGA
TCTCAACAGCGGTAAGATCCTTGAGAGTTTTCGCCCCGAAGAACGTTTTCCAATGATGAGCACTTTTAAA
GTTCTGCTATGTGGCGCGGTATTATCCCGTATTGACGCCGGGCAAGAGCAACTCGGTCGCCGCATACACT
ATTCTCAGAATGACTTGGTTGAGTACTCACCAGTCACAGAAAAGCATCTTACGGATGGCATGACAGTAAG
AGAATTATGCAGTGCTGCCATAACCATGAGTGATAACACTGCGGCCAACTTACTTCTGACAACGATCGGA
GGACCGAAGGAGCTAACCGCTTTTTTGCACAACATGGGGGATCATGTAACTCGCCTTGATCGTTGGGAAC
CGGAGCTGAATGAAGCCATACCAAACGACGAGCGTGACACCACGATGCCTGTAGCAATGGCAACAACGTT
GCGCAAACTATTAACTGGCGAACTACTTACTCTAGCTTCCCGGCAACAATTAATAGACTGGATGGAGGCG
GATAAAGTTGCAGGACCACTTCTGCGCTCGGCCCTTCCGGCTGGCTGGTTTATTGCTGATAAATCTGGAG
CCGGTGAGCGTGGGTCTCGCGGTATCATTGCAGCACTGGGGCCAGATGGTAAGCCCTCCCGTATCGTAGT
TATCTACACGACGGGGAGTCAGGCAACTATGGATGAACGAAATAGACAGATCGCTGAGATAGGTGCCTCA
CTGATTAAGCATTGGTAACTGTCAGACCAAGTTTACTCATATATACTTTAGATTGATTTAAAACTTCATT
TTTAATTTAAAAGGATCTAGGTGAAGATCCTTTTTGATAATCTCATGACCAAAATCCCTTAACGTGAGTT
TTCGTTCCACTGAGCGTCAGACCCCGTAGAAAAGATCAAAGGATCTTCTTGAGATCCTTTTTTTCTGCGC
GTAATCTGCTGCTTGCAAACAAAAAAACCACCGCTACCAGCGGTGGTTTGTTTGCCGGATCAAGAGCTAC
CAACTCTTTTTCCGAAGGTAACTGGCTTCAGCAGAGCGCAGATACCAAATACTGTCCTTCTAGTGTAGCC
GTAGTTAGGCCACCACTTCAAGAACTCTGTAGCACCGCCTACATACCTCGCTCTGCTAATCCTGTTACCA
GTGGCTGCTGCCAGTGGCGATAAGTCGTGTCTTACCGGGTTGGACTCAAGACGATAGTTACCGGATAAGG
CGCAGCGGTCGGGCTGAACGGGGGGTTCGTGCACACAGCCCAGCTTGGAGCGAACGACCTACACCGAACT
GAGATACCTACAGCGTGAGCATTGAGAAAGCGCCACGCTTCCCGAAGGGAGAAAGGCGGACAGGTATCCG
GTAAGCGGCAGGGTCGGAACAGGAGAGCGCACGAGGGAGCTTCCAGGGGGAAACGCCTGGTATCTTTATA
GTCCTGTCGGGTTTCGCCACCTCTGACTTGAGCGTCGATTTTTGTGATGCTCGTCAGGGGGGCGGAGCCT
ATGGAAAAACGCCAGCAACGCGGCCTTTTTACGGTTCCTGGCCTTTTGCTGGCCTTTTGCTCACATGTTC
TTTCCTGCGTTATCCCCTGATTCTGTGGATAACCGTATTACCGCCTTTGAGTGAGCTGATACCGCTCGCC
GCAGCCGAACGACCGAGCGCAGCGAGTCAGTGAGCGAGGAAGCGGAAGAGCGCCCAATACGCAAACCGCC
TCTCCCCGCGCGTTGGCCGATTCATTAATGCAGCTGGCACGACAGGTTTCCCGACTGGAAAGCGGGCAGT
GAGCGCAACGCAATTAATGTGAGTTAGCTCACTCATTAGGCACCCCAGGCTTTACACTTTATGCTTCCGG
CTCGTATGTTGTGTGGAATTGTGAGCGGATAACAATTTCACACAGGAAACAGCTATGACCATGATTACGC
CAAGCTGTAAGTTTAAACATGATCTTACTAACTAACTATTCTCATTTAAATTTTCAGAGCTTAAAAATGG
CTGAAATCACTCACAACGATGGATACGCTAACAACTTGGAAATGAAAT
Features (pLannotate 1.2.2; 11 found; start..end, strand, type, name):
      1..41      -  misc_feature   MCS (fragment): pUC18/19 multiple cloning site
    307..1167    +  CDS            sg25: sg25 is a basic (constitutively fluorescent) green fluorescent protein published in 1997, derived from Aequorea victoria.
   1659..1694    +  CDS            rop (fragment): Rop protein, which maintains plasmids at low copy number; rop
   1796..1895    +  misc_feature   bom (fragment): basis of mobility region from pBR322
   1993..2097    +  promoter       AmpR promoter: bla
   2098..2958    +  CDS            AmpR: β-lactamase; bla; confers resistance to ampicillin, carbenicillin, and related antibiotics
   3129..3717    +  rep_origin     ori: high-copy-number ColE1/pMB1/pBR322/pUC origin of replication
   3900..3992    +  CDS            lacI (fragment): lac repressor; lacI; The lac repressor binds to the lac operator to inhibit transcription in E. coli. This inhibition can be relieved by adding lactose or isopropyl-β-D-thiogalactopyranoside (IPTG).
   4005..4026    +  protein_bind   CAP binding site: CAP binding activates transcription in the presence of cAMP. E. coli catabolite activator protein
   4041..4071    +  promoter       lac promoter: promoter for the E. coli lac operon
   4079..4095    +  protein_bind   lac operator: The lac repressor binds to the lac operator to inhibit transcription in E. coli. This inhibition can be relieved by adding lactose or isopropyl-β-D-thiogalactopyranoside (IPTG). lac repressor encoded by lacI
