[The description below was written by a language model from this plasmid's Addgene catalogue record and pLannotate feature annotations shown in this document.]
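Description:
L4046 is a 4,248 bp empty-backbone vector from the 1999 Fire Lab Vector Kit, catalogued as a worm (C. elegans) expression plasmid. It has no gene insert and is intended as a recipient for restriction-enzyme cloning. The backbone name is recorded as unknown, but the annotated features point to a pUC/pBR322-type bacterial plasmid. These include a high-copy ColE1/pMB1-family origin, a β-lactamase gene with its own promoter for ampicillin selection in E. coli, and remnants of rop, bom and lacI. A CAP binding site, lac promoter and lac operator sit just upstream of a pUC18/19 polylinker fragment.

The payload is a modular GFP reporter cassette. According to the catalogue's component list, it begins with a synthetic intron (IVSA) and an element listed as rf2204, followed by four copies of the SV40 nuclear localization signal. The GFP coding region carries the S65C mutation and is split into segments (gfpN, gfpS65C, gfpC) by further synthetic introns (IVSR, IVSS, IVST). Such introns are commonly included in worm vectors to improve transgene expression. The cassette ends with the let-858 3' region, which presumably supplies the 3' end-processing signals, and a "decoy" element whose function the record does not explain. The automated annotation detects only one continuous GFP-like reading frame and does not resolve the NLS repeats, introns or 3' region.

No worm promoter is listed, so the vector is presumably meant to receive a promoter or gene fragment upstream of the cassette. That would yield a nuclear-localized GFP signal, making expressing cells easier to identify in transgenic animals. The record does not state this use explicitly.
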