Addgene plasmid #1625: L4046
Purpose: (Empty Backbone)
Depositing lab: Andrew Fire. Depositing organization: Carnegie Institution for Science.
Backbone
  Vector backbone: Unknown
  Backbone size (bp): 4248
  Vector type: Worm Expression
Growth in bacteria
  Bacterial resistance: Ampicillin, 100 μg/mL
  Growth temperature: 37°C
  Growth strain: DH5alpha
  Copy number: Unknown
Gene/Insert
  Gene/Insert name: None
  Tag / fusion protein: IVSA, rf2204, SV40NLS, SV40NLS, SV40NLS, SV40NLS, gfpN, IVSR, gfpS65C, IVSS, IVST, gfpC, let8583', decoy
  Cloning method: Restriction Enzyme
Terms and licenses: Academic/Nonprofit Terms; Industry Terms: Not Available to Industry
Depositor comments: See Fire Lab Vector Kit Documentation 1999. Fire Lab Miniprep Number pPD122.22, Ligation number L4046.
How to cite: L4046 was a gift from Andrew Fire (Addgene plasmid # 1625 ; http://n2t.net/addgene:1625 ; RRID:Addgene_1625)
