>Addgene plasmid #1625 | L4046 | addgene partial sequence | sequence record 16758 | 1625_m13reverse
GTTTACTGATCTTACTAACTAACTATTCTCATTTAAATTTTCAGAGCTTAAAAATGGCTGAAATCACTCA
CAACGATGGATACGCTAACAACTTGGAAATGAAATAAGCTTGCATGCCTGCAGGTCGACTCTAGAGGATC
CCCGGGATTGGCCAAAGGACCCAAAGGTATGTTTCGAATGATACTAACATAACATAGAACATTTTCAGGA
GGACCCTTGAGGGTACCGAGCTCAGAAAAAATGACTGCTCCAAAGAAGAAGCGTAAGGTACCGGCAGAAA
AAATGACTGCTCCAAAGAAGAAGCGTAAGGTACCGGCAGAAAAAATGACTGCTCCAAAGAAGAAGCGTAA
GGTACCGGCAGAAAAAATGACTGCTCCAAAGAAGAAGCGTAAGGTACCGGTAGAAAAAATGAGTAAAGGA
GAAGAACTTTTCACTGGAGTTGTCCCAATTCTTGTTGAATTAGATGGTGATGTTAATGGGCACAAATTTT
CTGTCAGTGGAGAGGGTGAAGGTGATGCAACATACGGAAAACTTACCCTTAAATTTATTTGCACTACTGG
AAAACTACCTGTTCCATGGGTAAGTTTAAACATATATATACTAACTAACCCTGATTATTTAAATTTTCAG
CCAACACTTGTCACTACTTTCTGTTATGGTGTTCAATGCTTCTCGAGATACCCAGATCATATGAAACGGC
ATGACTTTTTCAAGAGTGCCATGCCCGAAGGTTATGTACAGGAAAGAACTATATTTTTCAAAGATGACGG
GAACTACAAGACACGTAAGTTTAAACAGTTCGGTACTAACTAACCATACATATTTAAATTTTCAGGTGCT
GAAGTCAAGTTTGAAGGTGATACCCTTGTTAATAGAATCGAGTTAAAAGGTATTGATTTTAAAGAAGATG
GAAACATTCTTGGACACAATTGGAATACAACTATAACTCACCNATGTATACATCNTGGCAGACAACCAAA
GAATGGAATCCANGTNGTAGTTTAACNTGATTTNCTAACTACTATCTGATTTAATTTTCGACTCCAATTA
ACCCACNTGAGATGGAGCGTCACTGCNACNTNTCACAAATACTCNNTGGGANGCCNGTCTTTCNNANACN
TNCNGTCCCCATNGCCNTTCAAAATCCACAAAAAAACCCTGGCCTCTGATNGACCCCGCGGNTNCCTGNN
GGCAATAAAAACCCNCCTNGATNCTNCNCCCNNANACCGAAACANCCCCCCCGANTNATTAANGNAANGA
TTTCTTTCNANACTTGGCTTGGGTTNGGNNAAAAAAAAANAAATTTTTTCCCCCCCCCCCCCCGA
